>Addgene plasmid #154488 | pEPYC0CM0279 | depositor full sequence | sequence record 299297 | pEPYC0CM0279 sequence 2467 bps
TCGTCGTGGTATTCACTCCAGAGCGATGAAAACGTTTCAGTTTGCTCATGGAAAACGGTGTAACAAGGGT
GAACACTATCCCATATCACCAGCTCACCGTCTTTCATTGCCATACGAAATTCCGGATGAGCATTCATCAG
GCGGGCAAGAATGTGAATAAAGGCCGGATAAAACTTGTGCTTATTTTTCTTTACGGTCTTTAAAAAGGCC
GTAATATCCAGCTGAACGGTCTGGTTATAGGTACATTGAGCAACTGACTGAAATGCCTCAAAATGTTCTT
TACGATGCCATTGGGATATATCAACGGTGGTATATCCAGTGATTTTTTTCTCCATTTTAGCTTCCTTAGC
TCCTGAAAATCTCGATAACTCAAAAAATACGCCCGGTAGTGATCTTATTTCATTATGGTGAAAGTTGGAA
CCTCTTACGTGCCCGATCAACTCGAGTGCCACCTGACGTCTAAGAAACCATTATTATCATGACATTAACC
TATAAAAATAGGCGTATCACGAGGCAGAATTTCAGATAAAAAAAATCCTTAGCTTTCGCTAAGGATGATT
TCTGGAATTCGGTCTCAGGAGGTCAACATGGTGGAGCACGACACTCTGGTCTACTCCAAAAATGTCAAAG
ATACAGTCTCAGAAGATCAAAGGGCTATTGAGACTTTTCAACAAAGGATGATTCCATTGCCCAGCTATCT
GTCACTTCATCGAAAGGACAGTAGAAAAGGAAGGTGGCTCCTACAAATGCCATCATTGCGATAAAGGAAA
GGCTATCATTCAAGATCTCTCTGCCGACAGTGGTCCCAAAGATGGACCCCCACCCACGAGGAGCATCGTG
GAAAAAGAAGAGGTTCCAACCACGTCTACAAAGCAAGTGGATTGATGTGACATCTCCACTGACGTAAGGG
ATGACGCACAATCCCACTATCCTTCGCAAGACCCTTCCTCTATATAAGGAAGTTCATTTCATTTGGAGAG
GACACGCTACTCGAGACCCTGCAGTCCGGCAAAAAAGGGCAAGGTGTCACCACCCTGCCCTTTTTCTTTA
AAACCGAAAAGATTACTTCGCGTTATGCAGGCTTCCTCGCTCACTGACTCGCTGCGCTCGGTCGTTCGGC
TGCGGCGAGCGGTATCAGCTCACTCAAAGGCGGTAATACGGTTATCCACAGAATCAGGGGATAACGCAGG
AAAGAACATGTGAGCAAAAGGCCAGCAAAAGGCCAGGAACCGTAAAAAGGCCGCGTTGCTGGCGTTTTTC
CACAGGCTCCGCCCCCCTGACGAGCATCACAAAAATCGACGCTCAAGTCAGAGGTGGCGAAACCCGACAG
GACTATAAAGATACCAGGCGTTTCCCCCTGGAAGCTCCCTCGTGCGCTCTCCTGTTCCGACCCTGCCGCT
TACCGGATACCTGTCCGCCTTTCTCCCTTCGGGAAGCGTGGCGCTTTCTCATAGCTCACGCTGTAGGTAT
CTCAGTTCGGTGTAGGTCGTTCGCTCCAAGCTGGGCTGTGTGCACGAACCCCCCGTTCAGCCCGACCGCT
GCGCCTTATCCGGTAACTATCGTCTTGAGTCCAACCCGGTAAGACACGACTTATCGCCACTGGCAGCAGC
CACTGGTAACAGGATTAGCAGAGCGAGGTATGTAGGCGGTGCTACAGAGTTCTTGAAGTGGTGGCCTAAC
TACGGCTACACTAGAAGAACAGTATTTGGTATCTGCGCTCTGCTGAAGCCAGTTACCTTCGGAAAAAGAG
TTGGTAGCTCTTGATCCGGCAAACAAACCACCGCTGGTAGCGGTGGTTTTTTTGTTTGCAAGCAGCAGAT
TACGCGCAGAAAAAAAGGATCTCAAGAAGATCCTTTGATCTTTTCTACGGGGTCTGACGCTCAGTGGAAC
GAAAACTCACGTTAAGGGATTTTGGTCATGAGATTATCAAAAAGGATCTTCACCTAGATCCTTTTAAATT
AAAAATGAAGTTTTAAATCAATCTAAAGTATATATGAGTAAACTTGGTCTGACAGCTCGAGGCTTGGATT
CTCACCAATAAAAAACGCCCGGCGGCAACCGAGCGTTCTGAACAAATCCAGATGGAGTTCTGAGGTCATT
ACTGGATCTATCAACAGGAGTCCAAGCGAGCTCGATATCAAATTACGCCCCGCCCTGCCACTCATCGCAG
TACTGTTGTAATTCATTAAGCATTCTGCCGACATGGAAGCCATCACAAACGGCATGATGAACCTGAATCG
CCAGCGGCATCAGCACCTTGTCGCCTTGCGTATAATATTTGCCCATGGTGAAAACGGGGGCGAAGAAGTT
GTCCATATTGGCCACGTTTAAATCAAAACTGGTGAAACTCACCCAGGGATTGGCTGAGACGAAAAACATA
TTCTCAATAAACCCTTTAGGGAAATAGGCCAGGTTTTCACCGTAACACGCCACATCTTGCGAATATATGT
GTAGAAACTGCCGGAAA
Features (pLannotate 1.2.2; 9 found; start..end, strand, type, name):
    336..433     -  promoter       cat promoter: promoter of the E. coli cat gene encoding chloramphenicol acetyltransferase
    519..562     -  terminator     bacterial terminator: putative bacterial transcription terminator
    582..683     +  CDS            IBMP_CAMV4 (fragment): Protein inferred from homology: Swiss-Prot protein existence level 3. Enhances the ribosomal termination-reinitiation event leading to the translation of major open reading frames on the polycistronic viral RNAs. From Cauliflower mosaic virus (strain D4) (CaMV).
    680..937     +  promoter       35SPPDK promoter (fragment): hybrid promoter consisting of the cauliflower mosaic virus 35S enhancer fused to the maize C4PPDK basal promoter (Yoo et al., 2007)
    936..982     +  promoter       minimal CaMV 35S promoter: minimal 35S promoter from cauliflower mosaic virus
   1005..1062    +  terminator     his operon terminator: This putative transcriptin terminator from the E. coli his operon has a 2-bp deletion introduced during synthesis. Its efficiency has not been determined.
   1257..1845    -  rep_origin     ori: high-copy-number ColE1/pMB1/pBR322/pUC origin of replication
   2028..2122    -  terminator     lambda t0 terminator: transcription terminator from phage lambda
   2146..335     -  CDS            cat (across the origin): CAT_ECOLX - Experimental evidence at protein level: Swiss-Prot protein existence level 1. This enzyme is an effector of chloramphenicol resistance in bacteria. From Escherichia coli. This protein is used as a marker in many commonly used cloning vectors, such as pACYC184.
