[The description below was written by a language model from this plasmid's Addgene catalogue record and pLannotate feature annotations shown in this document.]
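Description:
pEPYC0CM0279 is a small (about 2.5 kb) Phytobricks Level 0 part plasmid built in the pUAP1 universal acceptor backbone, a synthetic-biology vector used to store standardised DNA parts for Type IIS (Golden Gate/MoClo-style) assembly of plant expression constructs. It is propagated in E. coli from a high-copy ColE1/pUC-type origin and selected with chloramphenicol through a cat gene driven by its native cat promoter and followed by the lambda t0 terminator. The part was inserted via BpiI sites that were destroyed during cloning. It sits between bacterial transcription terminators, including a his operon terminator, which insulate it from read-through transcription in the backbone.

The insert, named 35s(ΔHSF+), is a synthetic promoter part derived from the cauliflower mosaic virus 35S promoter. The annotation detects 35S enhancer sequence (matched as a fragment of the 35S-PPDK hybrid promoter), directly followed by the minimal CaMV 35S core promoter. A short upstream match to a CaMV protein fragment most likely reflects viral sequence that naturally overlaps the upstream part of the 35S promoter, not an intended coding region. The name suggests a variant altered with respect to a heat shock factor-related element, but the record does not state the exact modification. There is no reporter, coding sequence or plant terminator, and no plant selection marker.

The plasmid is therefore not an expression vector in itself. It serves as a promoter module to be combined with other Level 0 parts into transcriptional units. It comes from work on the rational design and dissection of minimal synthetic plant promoters.
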