Addgene plasmid #154488: pEPYC0CM0279
Purpose: Phytobricks Level 0 part
Depositing lab: Nicola Patron. Depositing organization: Earlham Institute. Publication: Rational design of minimal synthetic promoters for plants. Cai YM, Kallam K, Tidd H, Gendarini G, Salzman A, Patron NJ. Nucleic Acids Res. 2020 Aug 28. pii: 5897334. doi: 10.1093/nar/gkaa682. PubMed 32856047.
Backbone
  Vector backbone: pUAP1
  Vector type: Synthetic Biology
Growth in bacteria
  Bacterial resistance: Chloramphenicol, 25 μg/mL
  Growth temperature: 37°C
  Growth strain: NEB Stable
  Copy number: High Copy
Gene/Insert
  Gene/Insert name: 35s(ΔHSF+)
  Species: Synthetic
  Cloning method: Restriction Enzyme; 5′ cloning site BpiI (destroyed during cloning); 3′ cloning site BpiI (destroyed during cloning)
Terms and licenses: Academic/Nonprofit Terms; Industry Terms: Not Available to Industry
Depositor comments: Please visit https://www.biorxiv.org/content/10.1101/2020.05.14.095406v1 for bioRxiv preprint.
How to cite: pEPYC0CM0279 was a gift from Nicola Patron (Addgene plasmid # 154488 ; http://n2t.net/addgene:154488 ; RRID:Addgene_154488)
